>Addgene plasmid #211264 | pBiT3.1-C_AAAS:1-546 | addgene full sequence | sequence record 423414 | Addgene NGS Result
AAGACGCGTTAATTAAGACGTCGGCAGTGAAAAAAATGCTTTATTTGTGAAATTTGTGATGCTATTGCTT
TATTTGTAACCATTATAAGCTGCAATAAACAAGTTAACAACAACAATTGCATTCATTTTATGTTTCAGGT
TCAGGGGGAGGTGTGGGAGGTTTTTTAAAGCAAGTAAAACCTCTACAAATGTGGTATGGCTGATTATGAT
CCGCGGCCGCAATACGTCGACGTTATCAGCTGACTTCGTACGAGAGCCTAGGATTATGGCGCGCCACTAG
TTATTAATAGTAATCAATTACGGGGTCATTAGTTCATAGCCCATATATGGAGTTCCGCGTTACATAACTT
ACGGTAAATGGCCCGCCTGGCTGACCGCCCAACGACCCCCGCCCATTGACGTCAATAATGACGTATGTTC
CCATAGTAACGCCAATAGGGACTTTCCATTGACGTCAATGGGTGGAGTATTTACGGTAAACTGCCCACTT
GGCAGTACATCAAGTGTATCATATGCCAAGTCCGCCCCCTATTGACGTCAATGACGGTAAATGGCCCGCC
TGGCATTATGCCCAGTACATGACCTTACGGGACTTTCCTACTTGGCAGTACATCTACGTATTAGTCATCG
CTATTACCATGGTGATGCGGTTTTGGCAGTACACCAATGGGCGTGGATAGCGGTTTGACTCACGGGGATT
TCCAAGTCTCCACCCCATTGACGTCAATGGGAGTTTGTTTTGGCACCAAAATCAACGGGACTTTCCAAAA
TGTCGTAATAACCCCGCCCCGTTGACGCAAATGGGCGGTAGGCGTGTACGGTGGGAGGTCTATATAAGCA
GAGCTGGTTTAGTGAACCGTCAGATCACTAGAATCTTTATTGCGGTAGTTTATCACAGTTAAATTGCTAA
CGCAGTCAGTGCTTCTGACACAACAGTCTCGAACTTAAGCTGCAGAAGTTGGTCGTGAGGCACTGGGCAG
GTAAGTATCAAGGTTACAAGACAGGTTTAAGGAGACCAATAGAAACTGGGCTTGTCGAGACAGAGAAGAC
TCTTGCGTTTCTGATAGGCACCTATTGGTCTTACTGACATCCACTTTGCCTTTCTCTCCACAGGTGTCCA
CTCCCAGTTCAATTACAGCTCTTAAGGCTAGAGTATTAATACGACTCACTATAGGGGCGATCGCAACAAG
CTTCGGGAAGATCTGGAGCTAGCGGCGGGGGATCCGGTGGGAATTCGACACC
[1638 nt withheld, positions 1243-2880]
GGCTCGAGCGGTGGGAGCTCCGGTGTGAGCGGCTGGCGGCTGTTCAAGAAGATTAGCTAAGTTTAAACGG
CCGCGACTCTAGACTGCAGGCATGCAAGCTGATTTGGCTGCTGCCACCGCTGAGCAAGGCCGCTTCGAGC
AGACATGATAAGATACATTGATGAGTTTGGACAAACCACAACTAGAATGCAGTGAAAAAAATGCTTTATT
TGTGAAATTTGTGATGCTATTGCTTTATTTGTAACCATTATAAGCTGCAATAAACAAGTTAACAACAACA
ATTGCATTCATTTTATGTTTCAGGTTCAGGGGGAGATGTGGGAGGTTTTTTTAAGCAAGTAAAACCTCTA
CAAATGTGGTAAAATCTTAATTAAGACTTCTAATATAACTTCGTATAGCATACATTATACGAAGTTATGG
TTCCACTGTTGACAATTAATCATCGGCATAGTATATCGGCATAGTATAATACGACAAGGTGAGGAACTAA
ACCCAGGAGGCAGATCATGATTGAACAAGATGGATTGCACGCAGGTTCTCCGGCCGCTTGGGTGGAGAGG
CTATTCGGCTATGACTGGGCACAACAGACAATCGGCTGCTCTGATGCCGCCGTGTTCCGGCTGTCAGCGC
AGGGGCGCCCGGTTCTTTTTGTCAAGACCGACCTGTCCGGTGCCCTGAATGAACTGCAGGACGAGGCAGC
GCGGCTATCGTGGCTGGCCACGACGGGCGTTCCTTGCGCAGCTGTGCTCGACGTTGTCACTGAAGCGGGA
AGGGACTGGCTGCTATTGGGCGAAGTGCCGGGGCAGGATCTCCTGTCATCTCACCTTGCTCCTGCCGAGA
AAGTATCCATCATGGCTGATGCAATGCGGCGGCTGCATACGCTTGATCCGGCTACCTGCCCATTCGACCA
CCAAGCGAAACATCGCATCGAGCGAGCACGTACTCGGATGGAAGCCGGTCTTGTCGATCAGGATGATCTG
GACGAAGAGCATCAGGGGCTCGCGCCAGCCGAACTGTTCGCCAGGCTCAAGGCGCGCATGCCCGACGGCG
AGGATCTCGTCGTGACCCATGGCGATGCCTGCTTGCCGAATATCATGGTGGAAAATGGCCGCTTTTCTGG
ATTCATCGACTGTGGCCGGCTGGGTGTGGCGGACCGCTATCAGGACATAGCGTTGGCTACCCGTGATATT
GCTGAAGAGCTTGGCGGCGAATGGGCTGACCGCTTCCTCGTGCTTTACGGTATCGCCGCTCCCGATTCGC
AGCGCATCGCCTTCTATCGCCTTCTTGACGAGTTCTTCTGATTCGAAATGACCGACCAAGCGACGCCCAA
CCGGTATCAGCTCACTCAAAGGCGGTAATACGGTTATCCACAGAATCAGGGGATAACGCAGGAAAGAACA
TGTGAGCAAAAGGCCAGCAAAAGGCCAGGAACCGTAAAAAGGCCGCGTTGCTGGCGTTTTTCCATAGGCT
CCGCCCCCCTGACGAGCATCACAAAAATCGACGCTCAAGTCAGAGGTGGCGAAACCCGACAGGACTATAA
AGATACCAGGCGTTTCCCCCTGGAAGCTCCCTCGTGCGCTCTCCTGTTCCGACCCTGCCGCTTACCGGAT
ACCTGTCCGCCTTTCTCCCTTCGGGAAGCGTGGCGCTTTCTCATAGCTCACGCTGTAGGTATCTCAGTTC
GGTGTAGGTCGTTCGCTCCAAGCTGGGCTGTGTGCACGAACCCCCCGTTCAGCCCGACCGCTGCGCCTTA
TCCGGTAACTATCGTCTTGAGTCCAACCCGGTAAGACACGACTTATCGCCACTGGCAGCAGCCACTGGTA
ACAGGATTAGCAGAGCGAGGTATGTAGGCGGTGCTACAGAGTTCTTGAAGTGGTGGCCTAACTACGGCTA
CACTAGAAGGACAGTATTTGGTATCTGCGCTCTGCTGAAGCCAGTTACCTTCGGAAAAAGAGTTGGTAGC
TCTTGATCCGGCAAACAAACCACCGCTGGTAGCGGTGGTTTTTTTGTTTGCAAGCAGCAGATTACGCGCA
GAAAAAAAGGATTTCAAGAAGATCCTTTGATCTTTTCTACGGGGTCTGACGCTCAGTGGAACGAAAACTC
ACGTTAAGGGATTTTGGTCATGAGATTATCAAAAAGGATCTTCACCTAGATCCTTTTATAGTCCGGAATC
GTCACACAAAAAACCAACACACAGATGTAATGAAAATAAAGATATTTTATTGCGGCCATCGTGATGGCTA
GAGTTTAGCCCTCCCACACATAACCAGAGGGCAGCAATTCACGAATCCCAACTGCCGTCGGCTGTCCATC
ACTGTCCTTCACTATGGCTTTGATCCCAGGATGCAGATCGAGAAGCACCTGTCGGCACCGTCCGCAGGGG
CTCAAGATGCCCCTGTTCTCATTTCCGATCGCGACGATACAAGTCAGGTTGCCAGCTGCCGCAGCAGCAG
CAGTGCCCAGCACCACGAGTTCTGCACAAGGTCCCCCAGTAAAATGATATACATTGACACCAGTGAAGAT
GCGGCCGTCGCTAGAGAGAGCTGCGCTGGCGACGCTGTAGTCTTCAGAGATGGGGATGCTGTTGATTGTA
GCCGTTGCTCTTTCAATGAGGGTGGATTCTTCTTGAGACAAAGGCTTGGCCATGGTGGCGCTAGTGTCAG
AAGAATCGAGCTTTTTGCAAAAGCCTAGGCCTCCAAAAAAGCCTCCTCACTACTTCTGGAATAGCTCAGA
GGCCGAGGCGGCCTCGGCCTCTGCATAAATAAAAAAAATTAGTCAGCCATGGGGCGGAGAATGGGCGGAA
CTGGGCGGAGTTAGGGGCGGGATGGGCGGAGTTAGGGGCGGGACTATGGTTGCTGACTAATTGAGATGCA
TGCTTTGCATACTTCTGCCTGCTGGGGAGCCTGGGGACTTTCCACACCTGGTTGCTGACTAATTGAGATG
CATGCTTTGCATACTTCTGCCTGCTGGGGAGCCTGGGGACTTTCCACACCCTAACTGACACACATTCCAC
AGCTGGTTCTTTCCGCCTCAGAAGGTACCTAACCAAGTTCCTCTTTCAGAGGTTATTTCAGGCCATGGTG
CTGCGC
Features (pLannotate 1.2.2; 17 found; start..end, strand, type, name):
     24..105     -  polyA_signal   SV40 poly(A) signal: SV40 polyadenylation signal
    128..211     -  CDS            large T antigen (fragment): large T antigen from SV40 (simian virus 40)
    276..641     +  enhancer       CMV enhancer: human cytomegalovirus immediate early enhancer
    643..842     +  promoter       CMV promoter: human cytomegalovirus (CMV) immediate early promoter
    981..1113    +  intron         chimeric intron: chimera between introns from human β-globin and immunoglobulin heavy chain genes
   1157..1175    +  promoter       T7 promoter: promoter for bacteriophage T7 RNA polymerase
   1243..2880    +  CDS            AAAS (sequence withheld): AAAS_HUMAN - Also known as ADRACALA. Experimental evidence at protein level: Swiss-Prot protein existence level 1. Plays a role in the normal development of the peripheral and central nervous system (PubMed:11062474, PubMed:11159947, PubMed:16022285). Required for the correct localization of aurora kinase AURKA and the microtubule minus end-binding protein NUMA1 as well as a subset of AURKA targets which ensures proper spindle formation and timely chromosome alignment (PubMed:26246606). From Homo sapiens (Human).
   2976..3003    +  CDS            SET1 (fragment): solubility-enhancement tag derived from T7 phage gene 10B
   3029..3150    -  polyA_signal   SV40 poly(A) signal: SV40 polyadenylation signal
   3173..3241    -  CDS            large T antigen (fragment): large T antigen from SV40 (simian virus 40)
   3265..3298    +  protein_bind   loxP: Cre-mediated recombination occurs in the 8-bp core sequence (GCATACAT). Cre recombinase
   3308..3355    +  promoter       EM7 promoter: synthetic bacterial promoter&nbsp
   3387..4178    +  CDS            neo: KKA2_KLEPN - Also known as kan, nptII. Experimental evidence at protein level: Swiss-Prot protein existence level 1. Resistance to kanamycin, neomycin, paromomycin, ribostamycin, butirosin and gentamicin B. From Klebsiella pneumoniae.
   4339..4927    -  rep_origin     ori: high-copy-number ColE1/pMB1/pBR322/pUC origin of replication
   5053..5101    -  polyA_signal   poly(A) signal: synthetic polyadenylation signal
   5125..5523    -  CDS            BSD: blasticidin S deaminase; Aspergillus terreus BSD; confers resistance to blasticidin
   5554..5911    -  promoter       SV40 promoter: SV40 enhancer and early promoter
