[The description below was written by a language model from this plasmid's Addgene catalogue record and pLannotate feature annotations shown in this document.]
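Description:
pBiT3.1-C_AAAS:1-546 is a mammalian expression plasmid of about 6 kb, built on the Promega pBiT3.1-C backbone, that produces full-length, wild-type human AAAS (ALADIN, residues 1–546) with a C-terminal HiBiT tag. The 1,638 bp coding sequence came from a Mammalian Gene Collection clone and was inserted by ligation-independent cloning between EcoRI and XhoI sites, both of which were retained. Transcription is driven by the CMV immediate-early enhancer and promoter, followed by a chimeric β-globin/immunoglobulin intron that generally improves mRNA processing and expression, and it ends at an SV40 polyadenylation signal. A T7 promoter just upstream of the insert serves as a sequencing primer site. The tag is a short glycine/serine linker followed by the HiBiT peptide. HiBiT is the small fragment of split NanoLuc luciferase; it binds the complementary LgBiT fragment with high affinity to reconstitute luminescence, so the amount of tagged protein can be measured.

In bacteria the plasmid replicates from a high-copy ColE1/pUC-type origin and is selected with kanamycin through an EM7-driven neo (nptII) gene, which has a loxP site immediately upstream. The catalogue lists neomycin/G418 as the mammalian selectable marker. However, the annotated sequence shows only the bacterial EM7 promoter in front of neo, along with a separate SV40 promoter–blasticidin S deaminase cassette with its own synthetic poly(A) signal. The mammalian marker is therefore worth confirming before selecting stable lines. A short "SET1" fragment annotated downstream of the insert appears to be an incidental match. AAAS is a WD40 repeat protein, and the construct was deposited with a study of the ligandability of that protein class, which fits a use in luminescence-based cellular assays of protein level or compound engagement.
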