Addgene plasmid #211264: pBiT3.1-C_AAAS:1-546
Purpose: Mammalian expression of full-length human AAAS. C-terminal HiBiT tag.
Depositing lab: Cheryl Arrowsmith. Depositing organization: University of Toronto. Publication: A Target Class Ligandability Evaluation of WD40 Repeat-Containing Proteins. Ackloo S, Li F, Szewczyk M, Seitova A, Loppnau P, Zeng H, Xu J, Ahmad S, Arnautova YA, Baghaie AJ, Beldar S, Bolotokova A, Centrella PA, Chau I, Clark MA, Cuozzo JW, Dehghani-Tafti S, Disch JS, Dong A, Dumas A, Feng JA, Ghiabi P, Gibson E, Gilmer J, Goldman B, Green SR, Guie MA, Guilinger JP, Harms N, Herasymenko O, Houliston S, Hutchinson A, Kearnes S, Keefe AD, Kimani SW, Kramer T, Kutera M, Kwak HA, Lento C, Li Y, Liu J, Loup J, Machado RAC, Mulhern CJ, Perveen S, Righetto GL, Riley P, Shrestha S, Sigel EA, Silva M, Sintchak MD, Slakman BL, Taylor RD, Thompson J, Torng W, Underkoffler C, von Rechenberg M, Walsh RT, Watson I, Wilson DJ, Wolf E, Yadav M, Yazdi AK, Zhang J, Zhang Y, Santhakumar V, Edwards AM, Barsyte-Lovejoy D, Schapira M, Brown PJ, Halabelian L, Arrowsmith CH. J Med Chem. 2025 Jan 23;68(2):1092-1112. doi: 10.1021/acs.jmedchem.4c02010. Epub 2024 Nov 4. PubMed 39495097.
Backbone
  Vector backbone: pBiT3.1-C
  Backbone manufacturer: Promega
  Vector type: Mammalian Expression
  Selectable markers: Neomycin (select with G418)
Growth in bacteria
  Bacterial resistance: Kanamycin, 50 μg/mL
  Growth temperature: 37°C
  Growth strain: DH5alpha
  Copy number: High Copy
Gene/Insert
  Gene/Insert name: AAAS:M1-L546
  Species: H. sapiens (human)
  Insert size (bp): 1638
  Mutation: wild type
  Entrez Gene: AAAS (a.k.a. AAA, AAASb, ADRACALA, ADRACALIN, ALADIN, GL003)
  Promoter: CMV
  Tag / fusion protein: GSSGGSSGVSGWRLFKKIS (C terminal on insert)
  Cloning method: Ligation Independent Cloning
  Sequencing primers: 5′ T7; 3′ TTGCTCAGCGGTGGCAGCAG
Resource information
  A portion of this plasmid was derived from a plasmid made by: Mammalian Gene Collection (BC000659.2)
Terms and licenses: Academic/Nonprofit Terms; Industry Terms: Not Available to Industry
Depositor comments: 5' Cloning Site: EcoR1 (not destroyed), 3' Cloning Site: Xho1 (not destroyed).
How to cite: pBiT3.1-C_AAAS:1-546 was a gift from Cheryl Arrowsmith (Addgene plasmid # 211264 ; http://n2t.net/addgene:211264 ; RRID:Addgene_211264)
