>Addgene plasmid #211264 | pBiT3.1-C_AAAS:1-546 | depositor partial sequence | sequence record 412006 | Insert sequence
[1638 nt withheld, positions 1-1638]
